Addgene plasmid #55897: mRuby2-H2B-6
Purpose: Localization: Nucleus/Histones, Excitation: 559, Emission: 600
Depositing lab: Michael Davidson. Depositing organization: Florida State University, Tallahassee. Publication: Improving FRET dynamic range with bright green and red fluorescent proteins. Lam AJ, St-Pierre F, Gong Y, Marshall JD, Cranfill PJ, Baird MA, McKeown MR, Wiedenmann J, Davidson MW, Schnitzer MJ, Tsien RY, Lin MZ. Nat Methods. 2012 Sep 9. doi: 10.1038/nmeth.2171. PubMed 22961245.
Backbone
  Vector backbone: mRuby2
  Backbone size w/o insert (bp): 4750
  Vector type: Mammalian Expression
  Selectable markers: Neomycin (select with G418)
Growth in bacteria
  Bacterial resistance: Kanamycin, 50 μg/mL
  Growth temperature: 37°C
  Growth strain: DH5alpha
  Copy number: High Copy
Gene/Insert
  Gene/Insert name: H2B (alt names: Human Histone H2B; NM_021058.3)
  Species: H. sapiens (human)
  Mutation: D26G and V119I in H2B
  Entrez Gene: H2BC11 (a.k.a. H2B/r, H2BFR, H2BJ, HIST1H2BJ)
  Promoter: CMV
  Tag / fusion protein: mRuby2
  Cloning method: Unknown
  Sequencing primers: 5′ CMV-F; 3′ SV40pA-R
Terms and licenses: Academic/Nonprofit Terms; Industry Terms
Depositor comments: . Excitation = 559; Emission = 600
How to cite: mRuby2-H2B-6 was a gift from Michael Davidson (Addgene plasmid # 55897 ; http://n2t.net/addgene:55897 ; RRID:Addgene_55897)
