[The description below was written by a language model from this plasmid's Addgene catalogue record.]
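Description:
mRuby2-H2B-6 is a mammalian expression plasmid that produces human histone H2B (the H2BC11/HIST1H2BJ gene) fused to the red fluorescent protein mRuby2. It is built on an mRuby2 fluorescent-protein backbone of about 4.75 kb without the insert. In bacteria it is maintained as a high-copy plasmid under kanamycin selection. A neomycin resistance marker allows G418 selection of transfected mammalian cells, so stable lines can be derived as well as transient expressors. The record does not name the origin of replication or give a feature table, so the exact arrangement of backbone elements cannot be confirmed here.

Expression of the fusion is driven by the CMV promoter, a strong constitutive promoter in most mammalian cell types. The listed 3′ sequencing primer suggests that an SV40 polyadenylation signal lies downstream of the coding region. The H2B coding sequence carries two recorded amino-acid substitutions, D26G and V119I, relative to the reference. The record does not state which terminus of H2B carries mRuby2, or the nature of the linker, although the "6" in the name may refer to linker length.

Because H2B is a core nucleosome component, the fusion is incorporated into chromatin and labels the nucleus. This makes the construct a marker for nuclear and histone localization in fluorescence microscopy, for example to visualise nuclei or chromosomes in living cells. The recorded spectral values for mRuby2 are excitation at 559 nm and emission at 600 nm. The construct is associated with work on bright green and red fluorescent proteins developed to improve FRET dynamic range.
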