>Addgene plasmid #55897 | mRuby2-H2B-6 | depositor partial sequence | sequence record 86803 | insert sequence
CAGATCCGCTAGCGCTACCGGACTCAGATCTCGAGCTCAAGCTTCGAATTCTGCAGTCGACGGTACCGCC
ACCATGCCAGAGCCAGCGAAGTCTGCTCCCGCCCCGAAAAAGGGCTCCAAGAAGGCGGTGACTAAGGCGC
AGAAGAAAGGCGGCAAGAAGCGCAAGCGCAGCCGCAAGGAGAGCTATTCCATCTATGTGTACAAGGTTCT
GAAGCAGGTCCACCCTGACACCGGCATTTCGTCCAAGGCCATGGGCATCATGAATTCGTTTGTGAACGAC
ATTTTCGAGCGCATCGCAGGTGAGGCTTCCCGCCTGGCGCATTACAACAAGCGCTCGACCATCACCTCCA
GGGAGATCCAGACGGCCGTGCGCCTGCTGCTGCCTGGGGAGTTGGCCAAGCACGCCGTGTCCGAGGGTAC
TAAGGCCATCACCAAGTACACCAGCGCTAAGGATCCACCGGTCGCCACCATGGTGTCTAAGGGCGAAGAG
CTGATCAAGGAAAATATGCGTATGAAGGTGGTCATGGAAGGTTCGGTCAACGGCCACCAATTCAAATGCA
CAGGTGAAGGAGAAGGCAATCCGTACATGGGAACTCAAACCATGAGGATCAAAGTCATCGAGGGAGGACC
CCTGCCATTTGCCTTTGACATTCTTGCCACGTCGTTCATGTATGGCAGCCGTACTTTTATCAAGTACCCG
AAAGGCATTCCTGATTTCTTTAAACAGTCCTTTCCTGAGGGTTTTACTTGGGAAAGAGTTACGAGATACG
AAGATGGTGGAGTCGTCACCGTCATGCAGGACACCAGCCTTGAGGATGGCTGTCTCGTTTACCACGTCCA
AGTCAGAGGGGTAAACTTTCCCTCCAATGGTCCCGTGATGCAGAAGAAGACCAAGGGTTGGGAGCCTAAT
ACAGAGATGATGTATCCAGCAGATGGTGGTCTGAGGGGATACACTCATATGGCACTGAAAGTTGATGGTG
GTGGCCATCTGTCTTGCTCTTTCGTAACAACTTACAGGTCAAAAAAGACCGTCGGGAACATCAAGATGCC
CGGTATCCATGCCGTTGATCACCGCCTGGAAAGGTTAGAGGAAAGTGACAATGAAATGTTCGTAGTACAA
CGCGAACACGCAGTTGCCAAGTTCGCCGGGCTTGGTGGTGGGATGGACGAGCTGTACAAGTAAGCGGCCG
CGACTCTAGATCATAATCAGCCATACCACATGTAGAAG
