>Addgene plasmid #55897 | mRuby2-H2B-6 | addgene partial sequence | sequence record 110809 | CMV-F 5'-CGCAAATGGGCGGTAGGCGTG-3'
TGGTTTAGTGACCGTCAGATCCGCTAGCGCTACCGGACTCAGATCTCGAGCTCAAGCTTCGAATTCTGCA
GTCGACGGTACCGCCACCATGCCAGAGCCAGCGAAGTCTGCTCCCGCCCCGAAAAAGGGCTCCAAGAAGG
CGGTGACTAAGGCGCAGAAGAAAGGCGGCAAGAAGCGCAAGCGCAGCCGCAAGGAGAGCTATTCCATCTA
TGTGTACAAGGTTCTGAAGCAGGTCCACCCTGACACCGGCATTTCGTCCAAGGCCATGGGCATCATGAAT
TCGTTTGTGAACGACATTTTCGAGCGCATCGCAGGTGAGGCTTCCCGCCTGGCGCATTACAACAAGCGCT
CGACCATCACCTCCAGGGAGATCCAGACGGCCGTGCGCCTGCTGCTGCCTGGGGAGTTGGCCAAGCACGC
CGTGTCCGAGGGTACTAAGGCCATCACCAAGTACACCAGCGCTAAGGATCCACCGGTCGCCACCATGGTG
TCTAAGGGCGAAGAGCTGATCAAGGAAAATATGCGTATGAAGGTGGTCATGGAAGGTTCGGTCAACGGCC
ACCAATTCAAATGCACAGGTGAAGGAGAAGGCAATCCGTACATGGGAACTCAAACCATGAGGATCAAAGT
CATCGAGGGAGGACCCCTGCCATTTGCCTTTGACATTCTTGCCACGTCGTTCATGTATGGCAGCCGTACT
TTTATCAAGTACCCGAAAGGCATTCCTGATTTCTTTAAACAGTCCTTTCCTGAGGGTTTTACTTGGGAAA
GAGTTACGAGATACGAAG
